>Addgene plasmid #128075 | NaVSp1 FL pIRES | addgene full sequence | sequence record 260101 | Addgene NGS Result
TAGTTATTAATAGTAATCAATTACGGGGTCATTAGTTCATAGCCCATATATGGAGTTCCGCGTTACATAA
CTTACGGTAAATGGCCCGCCTGGCTGACCGCCCAACGACCCCCGCCCATTGACGTCAATAATGACGTATG
TTCCCATAGTAACGCCAATAGGGACTTTCCATTGACGTCAATGGGTGGAGTATTTACGGTAAACTGCCCA
CTTGGCAGTACATCAAGTGTATCATATGCCAAGTACGCCCCCTATTGACGTCAATGACGGTAAATGGCCC
GCCTGGCATTATGCCCAGTACATGACCTTATGGGACTTTCCTACTTGGCAGTACATCTACGTATTAGTCA
TCGCTATTACCATGGTGATGCGGTTTTGGCAGTACATCAATGGGCGTGGATAGCGGTTTGACTCACGGGG
ATTTCCAAGTCTCCACCCCATTGACGTCAATGGGAGTTTGTTTTGGCACCAAAATCAACGGGACTTTCCA
AAATGTCGTAACAACTCCGCCCCATTGACGCAAATGGGCGGTAGGCGTGTACGGTGGGAGGTCTATATAA
GCAGAGCTGGTTTAGTGAACCGTCAGATCCGCTAGCGCTACCGGACTCAGATCTCGAGACCATGCAAAGA
ATGCAGGCCTTTATCGACCGGCCCGGTTTCGGCCGGTTCATTACCGCCGTGATCATGCTGAACGCCGTCG
TGCTGGGGATGGAGACGTCGCCCTATCTGATGGAGCGGTGGGGCGGGCTGATCCTGGCCGCTGACCGTAT
CTGCCTAGGCATCTTCATCGTCGAGATCGCGCTGAAACTGACGGCGCAGCGGCAGCGCTTTTTCCTGAAC
GGCTGGAACCTGTTCGATTTCGTGATCGTCGGGATCGCCCTGATCCCCGCCGCCGGGGGTCTGTCGGTGC
TGCGGGCGCTGCGCATCCTGCGGGTGCTTCGCGTGATCTCGGTCGCGCCGCGCTTGCGCCGCGTGGTCGA
AGGCTTCATCACTGCGCTGCCCGGCATGGCCAGCGTGTTTCTGTTGATGACCATCATCTTCTACATCGGC
GCGGTGATCGCGACCAAGCTGTTCGCCGCCTCCTTTCCCGACTGGTTCGGCGATCTGGGTCTGTCGGCCT
ATACGCTGTTCCAGATCATGACGCTGGAAAGCTGGTCGATGGGCATCGTTCGCCCGGTGATGCAGGTCTA
TCCCTATGCCTGGCTGTTCTTTGTCCCCTTCATCATGATCACCACATTTGCGGTGGTTAACCTGCTGGTC
GGTCTGATCGTGAACTCGATGCAGGACGCTCATCACGCCGAGGATGGCGAGCGGACCGATGCCTATCGGG
ACGAGGTTCTGGCCCGCCTGGAACAGATCGACCAGCGGCTGAATGCGCTTGGTGAAACCAAAAAGTGAGA
ATTCTGCAGTCGACGGTACCGCGGGCCCGGGATCCGCCCCTCTCCCTCCCCCCCCCCTAACGTTACTGGC
CGAAGCCGCTTGGAATAAGGCCGGTGTGCGTTTGTCTATATGTTATTTTCCACCATATTGCCGTCTTTTG
GCAATGTGAGGGCCCGGAAACCTGGCCCTGTCTTCTTGACGAGCATTCCTAGGGGTCTTTCCCCTCTCGC
CAAAGGAATGCAAGGTCTGTTGAATGTCGTGAAGGAAGCAGTTCCTCTGGAAGCTTCTTGAAGACAAACA
ACGTCTGTAGCGACCCTTTGCAGGCAGCGGAACCCCCCACCTGGCGACAGGTGCCTCTGCGGCCAAAAGC
CACGTGTATAAGATACACCTGCAAAGGCGGCACAACCCCAGTGCCACGTTGTGAGTTGGATAGTTGTGGA
AAGAGTCAAATGGCTCTCCTCAAGCGTATTCAACAAGGGGCTGAAGGATGCCCAGAAGGTACCCCATTGT
ATGGGATCTGATCTGGGGCCTCGGTACACATGCTTTACATGTGTTTAGTCGAGGTTAAAAAAACGTCTAG
GCCCCCCGAACCACGGGGACGTGGTTTTCCTTTGAAAAACACGATGATAATATGGCCACAACCATGGTGA
GCAAGGGCGAGGAGCTGTTCACCGGGGTGGTGCCCATCCTGGTCGAGCTGGACGGCGACGTAAACGGCCA
CAAGTTCAGCGTGTCCGGCGAGGGCGAGGGCGATGCCACCTACGGCAAGCTGACCCTGAAGTTCATCTGC
ACCACCGGCAAGCTGCCCGTGCCCTGGCCCACCCTCGTGACCACCCTGACCTACGGCGTGCAGTGCTTCA
GCCGCTACCCCGACCACATGAAGCAGCACGACTTCTTCAAGTCCGCCATGCCCGAAGGCTACGTCCAGGA
GCGCACCATCTTCTTCAAGGACGACGGCAACTACAAGACCCGCGCCGAGGTGAAGTTCGAGGGCGACACC
CTGGTGAACCGCATCGAGCTGAAGGGCATCGACTTCAAGGAGGACGGCAACATCCTGGGGCACAAGCTGG
AGTACAACTACAACAGCCACAACGTCTATATCATGGCCGACAAGCAGAAGAACGGCATCAAGGTGAACTT
CAAGATCCGCCACAACATCGAGGACGGCAGCGTGCAGCTCGCCGACCACTACCAGCAGAACACCCCCATC
GGCGACGGCCCCGTGCTGCTGCCCGACAACCACTACCTGAGCACCCAGTCCGCCCTGAGCAAAGACCCCA
ACGAGAAGCGCGATCACATGGTCCTGCTGGAGTTCGTGACCGCCGCCGGGATCACTCTCGGCATGGACGA
GCTGTACAAGTAAAGCGGCCGCGACTCTAGATCATAATCAGCCATACCACATTTGTAGAGGTTTTACTTG
CTTTAAAAAACCTCCCACACCTCCCCCTGAACCTGAAACATAAAATGAATGCAATTGTTGTTGTTAACTT
GTTTATTGCAGCTTATAATGGTTACAAATAAAGCAATAGCATCACAAATTTCACAAATAAAGCATTTTTT
TCACTGCATTCTAGTTGTGGTTTGTCCAAACTCATCAATGTATCTTAAGGCGTAAATTGTAAGCGTTAAT
ATTTTGTTAAAATTCGCGTTAAATTTTTGTTAAATCAGCTCATTTTTTAACCAATAGGCCGAAATCGGCA
AAATCCCTTATAAATCAAAAGAATAGACCGAGATAGGGT
[37 nt withheld, positions 3120-3156]
AAAGAACGTGGACTCCAACGTCAAAGG
[49 nt withheld, positions 3184-3232]
T
[91 nt withheld, positions 3234-3324]
G
[124 nt withheld, positions 3326-3449]
CAGGTGGCACTTTTCGGGGAAATGTGCGCGGAACCCCTATTTGTTTATTTTTCTAAATACATTCAAATAT
GTATCCGCTCATGAGACAATAACCCTGATAAATGCTTCAATAATATTGAAAAAGGAAGAGTCCTGAGGCG
GAAAGAACCAGCTGTGGAATGTGTGTCAGTTAGGGTGTGGAAAGTCCCCAGGCTCCCCAGCAGGCAGAAG
TATGCAAAGCATGCATCTCAATTAGTCAGCAACCAGGTGTGGAAAGTCCCCAGGCTCCCCAGCAGGCAGA
AGTATGCAAAGCATGCATCTCAATTAGTCAGCAACCATAGTCCCGCCCCTAACTCCGCCCATCCCGCCCC
TAACTCCGCCCAGTTCCGCCCATTCTCCGCCCCATGGCTGACTAATTTTTTTTATTTATGCAGAGGCCGA
GGCCGCCTCGGCCTCTGAGCTATTCCAGAAGTAGTGAGGAGGCTTTTTTGGAGGCCTAGGCTTTTGCAAA
GATCGATCAAGAGACAGGATGAGGATCGTTTCGCATGATTGAACAAGATGGATTGCACGCAGGTTCTCCG
GCCGCTTGGGTGGAGAGGCTATTCGGCTATGACTGGGCACAACAGACAATCGGCTGCTCTGATGCCGCCG
TGTTCCGGCTGTCAGCGCAGGGGCGCCCGGTTCTTTTTGTCAAGACCGACCTGTCCGGTGCCCTGAATGA
ACTGCAAGACGAGGCAGCGCGGCTATCGTGGCTGGCCACGACGGGCGTTCCTTGCGCAGCTGTGCTCGAC
GTTGTCACTGAAGCGGGAAGGGACTGGCTGCTATTGGGCGAAGTGCCGGGGCAGGATCTCCTGTCATCTC
ACCTTGCTCCTGCCGAGAAAGTATCCATCATGGCTGATGCAATGCGGCGGCTGCATACGCTTGATCCGGC
TACCTGCCCATTCGACCACCAAGCGAAACATCGCATCGAGCGAGCACGTACTCGGATGGAAGCCGGTCTT
GTCGATCAGGATGATCTGGACGAAGAGCATCAGGGGCTCGCGCCAGCCGAACTGTTCGCCAGGCTCAAGG
CGAGCATGCCCGACGGCGAGGATCTCGTCGTGACCCATGGCGATGCCTGCTTGCCGAATATCATGGTGGA
AAATGGCCGCTTTTCTGGATTCATCGACTGTGGCCGGCTGGGTGTGGCGGACCGCTATCAGGACATAGCG
TTGGCTACCCGTGATATTGCTGAAGAGCTTGGCGGCGAATGGGCTGACCGCTTCCTCGTGCTTTACGGTA
TCGCCGCTCCCGATTCGCAGCGCATCGCCTTCTATCGCCTTCTTGACGAGTTCTTCTGAGCGGGACTCTG
GGGTTCGAAATGACCGACCAAGCGACGCCCAACCTGCCATCACGAGATTTCGATTCCACCGCCGCCTTCT
ATGAAAGGTTGGGCTTCGGAATCGTTTTCCGGGACGCCGGCTGGATGATCCTCCAGCGCGGGGATCTCAT
GCTGGAGTTCTTCGCCCACCCTAGGGGGAGGCTAACTGAAACACGGAAGGAGACAATACCGGAAGGAACC
CGCGCTATGACGGCAATAAAAAGACAGAATAAAACGCACGGTGTTGGGTCGTTTGTTCATAAACGCGGGG
TTCGGTCCCAGGGCTGGCACTCTGTCGATACCCCACCGAGACCCCATTGGGGCCAATACGCCCGCGTTTC
TTCCTTTTCCCCACCCCACCCCCCAAGTTCGGGTGAAGGCCCAGGGCTCGCAGCCAACGTCGGGGCGGCA
GGCCCTGCCATAGCCTCAGGTTACTCATATATACTTTAGATTGATTTAAAACTTCATTTTTAATTTAAAA
GGATCTAGGTGAAGATCCTTTTTGATAATCTCATGACCAAAATCCCTTAACGTGAGTTTTCGTTCCACTG
AGCGTCAGACCCCGTAGAAAAGATCAAAGGATCTTCTTGAGATCCTTTTTTTCTGCGCGTAATCTGCTGC
TTGCAAACAAAAAAACCACCGCTACCAGCGGTGGTTTGTTTGCCGGATCAAGAGCTACCAACTCTTTTTC
CGAAGGTAACTGGCTTCAGCAGAGCGCAGATACCAAATACTGTTCTTCTAGTGTAGCCGTAGTTAGGCCA
CCACTTCAAGAACTCTGTAGCACCGCCTACATACCTCGCTCTGCTAATCCTGTTACCAGTGGCTGCTGCC
AGTGGCGATAAGTCGTGTCTTACCGGGTTGGACTCAAGACGATAGTTACCGGATAAGGCGCAGCGGTCGG
GCTGAACGGGGGGTTCGTGCACACAGCCCAGCTTGGAGCGAACGACCTACACCGAACTGAGATACCTACA
GCGTGAGCTATGAGAAAGCGCCACGCTTCCCGAAGGGAGAAAGGCGGACAGGTATCCGGTAAGCGGCAGG
GTCGGAACAGGAGAGCGCACGAGGGAGCTTCCAGGGGGAAACGCCTGGTATCTTTATAGTCCTGTCGGGT
TTCGCCACCTCTGACTTGAGCGTCGATTTTTGTGATGCTCGTCAGGGGGGCGGAGCCTATGGAAAAACGC
CAGCAACGCGGCCTTTTTACGGTTCCTGGCCTTTTGCTGGCCTTTTGCTCACATGTTCTTTCCTGCGTTA
TCCCCTGATTCTGTGGATAACCGTATTACCGCCATGCAT
Features (pLannotate 1.2.2; 16 found; start..end, strand, type, name):
     61..364     +  enhancer       CMV enhancer: human cytomegalovirus immediate early enhancer
    365..568     +  promoter       CMV promoter: human cytomegalovirus (CMV) immediate early promoter
    591..618     +  misc_feature   MCS (fragment): multiple cloning site
   1399..1435    +  misc_feature   MCS (fragment): multiple cloning site
   1437..2023    +  misc_feature   IRES2: internal ribosome entry site (IRES) of the encephalomyocarditis virus (EMCV)
   2024..2743    +  CDS            EGFP: the original enhanced GFP (Yang et al., 1996) mammalian codon-optimized
   2760..2843    +  CDS            large T antigen (fragment): large T antigen from SV40 (simian virus 40)
   2866..2987    +  polyA_signal   SV40 poly(A) signal: SV40 polyadenylation signal
   3021..3449    -  rep_origin     f1 ori (sequence partly withheld): f1 bacteriophage origin of replication; arrow indicates direction of (+) strand synthesis
   3476..3580    +  promoter       AmpR promoter: bla
   3582..3939    +  promoter       SV40 promoter: SV40 enhancer and early promoter
   3974..4768    +  CDS            NeoR/KanR: aminoglycoside phosphotransferase from Tn5; aph(3')-II (or nptII); confers resistance to neomycin, kanamycin, and G418 (Geneticin®)
   4789..4941    +  CDS            ble (fragment): BLE_KLEPN - Experimental evidence at protein level: Swiss-Prot protein existence level 1. Binding protein with a strong affinity to the bleomycin family of antibiotics. Binds to CL990; an antimitotic-antibiotic compound. From Klebsiella pneumoniae.
   5000..5047    +  polyA_signal   HSV TK poly(A) signal: herpes simplex virus thymidine kinase polyadenylation signal (Cole and Stacy, 1985)
   5138..5154    -  polyA_signal   bGH poly(A) signal (fragment): bovine growth hormone polyadenylation signal
   5376..5964    +  rep_origin     ori: high-copy-number ColE1/pMB1/pBR322/pUC origin of replication
