[The description below was written by a language model from this plasmid's Addgene catalogue record and pLannotate feature annotations shown in this document.]
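Description:
NaVSp1 FL pIRES is a mammalian expression plasmid of about 6.1 kb built on a Clontech pIRES-type backbone. It carries the bacterial voltage-gated sodium channel NaVSp1 from Silicibacter pomeroyi; "FL" in the name presumably denotes the full-length channel, though the record does not spell this out. The plasmid is maintained at high copy in E. coli through a ColE1/pUC-type origin and selected with kanamycin. An f1 origin is also present, a standard element that allows single-stranded DNA production.

Expression is driven by the human cytomegalovirus immediate early enhancer and promoter. The feature table does not annotate the channel coding sequence itself. However, an unannotated stretch of roughly 780 nt lies between two multiple cloning site fragments just downstream of the CMV promoter, which is the expected position for the NaVSp1 insert. This is followed by the EMCV internal ribosome entry site (IRES2), EGFP and an SV40 polyadenylation signal. The channel and EGFP are therefore translated as separate proteins from a single bicistronic transcript, so green fluorescence marks transfected cells without a tag being fused to the channel.

A second cassette places the Tn5 NeoR/KanR aminoglycoside phosphotransferase under tandem bacterial (AmpR) and SV40 early promoters, terminated by the HSV TK poly(A) signal. This arrangement gives kanamycin resistance in bacteria and could support G418 selection in mammalian cells. The short large T antigen, ble and bGH poly(A) fragments appear to be residual backbone sequence or annotation matches rather than functional parts. The stated purpose is expression of NaVSp1 in mammalian cells, and the associated publication concerns how unfolding of a temperature-sensitive domain controls voltage-gated channel activation.
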