Addgene plasmid #128075: NaVSp1 FL pIRES
Purpose: Mammalian cell expression vector for NaVSp1 bacterial sodium channel.
Depositing lab: Dan Minor. Depositing organization: University of California, San Francisco (UCSF). Publication: Unfolding of a Temperature-Sensitive Domain Controls Voltage-Gated Channel Activation. Arrigoni C, Rohaim A, Shaya D, Findeisen F, Stein RA, Nurva SR, Mishra S, Mchaourab HS, Minor DL Jr. Cell. 2016 Feb 25;164(5):922-36. doi: 10.1016/j.cell.2016.02.001. PubMed 26919429.
Backbone
  Vector backbone: pIRES
  Backbone manufacturer: Clontech
  Vector type: Mammalian Expression
Growth in bacteria
  Bacterial resistance: Kanamycin, 50 μg/mL
  Growth temperature: 37°C
  Growth strain: DH5alpha
  Copy number: High Copy
Gene/Insert
  Gene/Insert name: NaVSp1
  Species: Silicibacter pomeroyi
  GenBank ID: AY392137.1
  Cloning method: Unknown
  Sequencing primers: 5′ CMV Forward
Terms and licenses: Academic/Nonprofit Terms; Industry Terms: Not Available to Industry
How to cite: NaVSp1 FL pIRES was a gift from Dan Minor (Addgene plasmid # 128075 ; http://n2t.net/addgene:128075 ; RRID:Addgene_128075)
